Addgene plasmid #234008: makeTCR_Hs.TRBV25-1
Purpose: Hs TRBV gene for makeTCR assembly
Depositing lab: Michael Platten. Depositing organization: Deutsches Krebsforschungszentrum (DKFZ). Publication: makeTCR: A Modular Platform for Rapid, Flexible, Scalable, Single-Step T Cell Receptor Synthesis. Hamberger M, Neuhoff M-T, Pietrantonio SV, Boschert T, Maldonado Torres C, Errerd A, Tan CL, Lindner JM, Platten M, Green EW. bioRxiv 2025.04.27.647198 10.1101/2025.04.27.647198.
Backbone
  Vector backbone: pmakeTCR
  Backbone manufacturer: custom
  Backbone size w/o insert (bp): 1710
  Vector type: Synthetic Biology
Growth in bacteria
  Bacterial resistance: Chloramphenicol, 25 μg/mL
  Growth temperature: 37°C
  Growth strain: DH5alpha
  Copy number: High Copy
Gene/Insert
  Gene/Insert name: TRBV25-1 (alt name: ENSG00000260486)
  Species: H. sapiens (human)
  Insert size (bp): 333
  Entrez Gene: TRBV25-1 (a.k.a. TCRBV11S1A1T, TCRBV25S1, TRBV251)
  Promoter: n/a
  Cloning method: Restriction Enzyme; 5′ cloning site CCAT (not destroyed); 3′ cloning site TGTG (not destroyed)
  Sequencing primers: 5′ M13 (-21) Forward; 3′ M13 Reverse
Resource information
  A portion of this plasmid was derived from a plasmid made by: synthetic
Terms and licenses: Academic/Nonprofit Terms; Industry Terms: Not Available to Industry
Depositor comments: Please visit https://doi.org/10.1101/2025.04.27.647198 for bioRxiv preprint.
How to cite: makeTCR_Hs.TRBV25-1 was a gift from Michael Platten (Addgene plasmid # 234008 ; http://n2t.net/addgene:234008 ; RRID:Addgene_234008)
