[The description below was written by a language model from this plasmid's Addgene catalogue record and pLannotate feature annotations shown in this document.]
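Description:
makeTCR_Hs.TRBV25-1 is a small bacterial part-donor plasmid (about 2.0 kb in total) from the makeTCR modular T cell receptor assembly system, classed as a synthetic biology vector. It is built on the custom 1.7 kb pmakeTCR backbone, which is stripped down to the essentials for propagation in E. coli. These are a high-copy ColE1/pUC-type origin of replication and a chloramphenicol acetyltransferase (cat) gene driven by its native promoter, which provides chloramphenicol selection. Short transcription terminators (tonB, T7Te and T3Te) flank the marker and the origin, presumably insulating the cloned part from read-through transcription. A very short residual lacZα fragment is also annotated, and M13 forward and reverse sites serve as sequencing primer sites across the insert.

The payload is a 333 bp synthetic segment encoding the human T cell receptor beta variable gene TRBV25-1. The feature table identifies it by homology to the variable portion of a known TRBV25-1-containing beta chain, so the annotation text describes that particular clonotype and not this plasmid. No promoter drives the insert, and it is not meant to be expressed from this vector. It is a stored module bordered by defined four-base junctions at its 5′ and 3′ ends, both recorded as retained after cloning. Such junctions are consistent with overhang-directed assembly, although the record lists the cloning method only as restriction enzyme and names no enzyme. According to the stated purpose, the plasmid supplies the TRBV gene for makeTCR assembly, in which V-gene modules are combined with other components to build complete TCR constructs in a single step. The other parts and the destination vector are not described in this record.
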