Features (pLannotate 1.2.2; 8 found; start..end, strand, type, name):
     10..339     +  CDS            TRB (fragment): TRBR2_HUMAN - Experimental evidence at protein level: Swiss-Prot protein existence level 1. The beta chain of TRAV38-2DV8*01J31*01C*01/TRBV25- 1*01J2S3*01C2*01 alpha-beta T cell receptor (TR) clonotype that displays pan-cancer cell recognition via the invariant MR1 molecule. On CD8-positive T cell clone MC.7.G5, likely recognizes tumor-specific or -associated metabolite(s) essential for cancer cell survival, triggering killing of many cancer cell types including lung, melanoma, leukemia, colon, breast, prostate, bone and ovarian cancer cells. Mediates cancer cell cytotoxicity in an HLA-indepen
    428..459     +  terminator     tonB terminator: bidirectional E. coli tonB-P14 transcription terminator
    460..562     +  promoter       cat promoter: promoter of the E. coli cat gene encoding chloramphenicol acetyltransferase
    563..1219    +  CDS            cat: CAT_ECOLX - Experimental evidence at protein level: Swiss-Prot protein existence level 1. This enzyme is an effector of chloramphenicol resistance in bacteria. From Escherichia coli. This protein is used as a marker in many commonly used cloning vectors, such as pACYC184.
   1246..1273    +  terminator     T7Te terminator: phage T7 early transcription terminator
   1285..1872    -  rep_origin     ori: high-copy-number ColE1/pMB1/pBR322/pUC origin of replication
   1894..1923    -  terminator     T3Te terminator: phage T3 early transcription terminator
   1995..2014    -  CDS            lacZα (fragment): LacZα fragment of β-galactosidase; lacZ fragment
>Addgene plasmid #234008 | makeTCR_Hs.TRBV25-1 | addgene full sequence | sequence record 468324 | Addgene NGS Result
CGTCTCACCATGACTATCAGGCTCCTCTGCTACATGGGCTTTTATTTTCTGGGGGCAGGCCTCATGGAAG
CTGACATCTACCAGACCCCAAGATACCTTGTTATAGGGACAGGAAAGAAGATCACTCTGGAATGTTCTCA
AACCATGGGCCATGACAAAATGTACTGGTATCAACAAGATCCAGGAATGGAACTACACCTCATCCACTAT
TCCTATGGAGTTAATTCCACAGAGAAGGGAGATCTTTCCTCTGAGTCAACAGTCTCCAGAATAAGGACGG
AGCATTTTCCCCTGACCCTGGAGTCTGCCAGGCCCTCACATACCTCTCAGTACCTCTGTGTGAGACGCAG
GGAAGATGGCCGCGAAGAAAACGTCATAGCTGTTTCCTGACTGACCATTTAAATCATACCTGACCTCCAT
AGCAGAAAGTCAAAAGCCTCCGACCGGAGGCTTTTGACTTGATCGGCACGTAAGAGGTTCCAACTTTCAC
CATAATGAAATAAGATCACTACCGGGCGTATTTTTTGAGTTATCGAGATTTTCAGGAGCTAAGGAAGCTA
AAATGGAGAAAAAAATCACTGGATATACCACCGTTGATATATCCCAATGGCATCGTAAAGAACATTTTGA
GGCATTTCAGTCAGTTGCTCAATGTACCTATAACCAGACCGTTCAGCTGGATATTACGGCCTTTTTAAAG
ACCGTAAAGAAAAATAAGCACAAGTTTTATCCGGCCTTTATTCACATTCTTGCCCGCCTGATGAATGCTC
ATCCGGAATTTCGTATGGCAATGAAAGACGGTGAGCTGGTGATATGGGATAGTGTTCACCCTTGTTACAC
CGTTTTCCATGAGCAAACTGAAACGTTTTCATCGCTCTGGAGTGAATACCACGACGATTTCCGGCAGTTT
CTACACATATATTCGCAAGATGTGGCGTGTTACGGTGAAAACCTGGCCTATTTCCCTAAAGGGTTTATTG
AGAATATGTTTTTTGTCTCAGCCAATCCCTGGGTGAGTTTCACCAGTTTTGATTTAAACGTGGCCAATAT
GGACAACTTCTTCGCCCCCGTTTTCACCATGGGCAAATATTATACGCAAGGCGACAAGGTGCTGATGCCG
CTGGCGATTCAGGTTCATCATGCCGTTTGTGATGGCTTCCATGTCGGCAGAATGCTTAATGAATTACAAC
AGTACTGCGATGAGTGGCAGGGCGGGGCGTAATGAGGGCCCAAATGTAATCACCTGGCTCACCTTCGGGT
GGGCCTTTCTGCGTTGCTGGCGTTTTTCCATAGGCTCCGCCCCCCTGACGAGCATCACAAAAATCGATGC
TCAAGTCAGAGGTGGCGAAACCCGACAGGACTATAAAGATACCAGGCGTTTCCCCCTGGAAGCTCCCTCG
TGCGCTCTCCTGTTCCGACCCTGCCGCTTACCGGATACCTGTCCGCCTTTCTCCCTTCGGGAAGCGTGGC
GCTTTCTCATAGCTCACGCTGTAGGTATCTCAGTTCGGTGTAGGTCGTTCGCTCCAAGCTGGGCTGTGTG
CACGAACCCCCCGTTCAGCCCGACCGCTGCGCCTTATCCGGTAACTATCGTCTTGAGTCCAACCCGGTAA
GACACGACTTATCGCCACTGGCAGCAGCCACTGGTAACAGGATTAGCAGAGCGAGGTATGTAGGCGGTGC
TACAGAGTTCTTGAAGTGGTGGCCTAACTACGGCTACACTAGAAGAACAGTATTTGGTATCTGCGCTCTG
CTGAAGCCAGTTACCTCGGAAAAAGAGTTGGTAGCTCTTGATCCGGCAAACAAACCACCGCTGGTAGCGG
TGGTTTTTTTGTTTGCAAGCAGCAGATTACGCGCAGAAAAAAAGGATCTCAAGAAGATCCTTTGATTTTC
TACCGAAGAAAGGCCCACCCGTGAAGGTGAGCCAGTGAGTTGATTGCAGTCCAGTTACGCTGGAGTCTGA
GGCTCGTCCTGAATGATATCAAGCTTGAATTCGTTTGTAAAACGACGGCCAGTGCTAACCGTATCGCATT
GGCCATACCTACA
